Addgene plasmid #75876: EIF2AK4 gRNA (BRDN0001146469)
Purpose: 3rd generation lentiviral gRNA plasmid targeting human EIF2AK4
Depositing lab: John Doench & David Root. Depositing organization: Broad Institute. Publication: Optimized sgRNA design to maximize activity and minimize off-target effects of CRISPR-Cas9. Doench JG, Fusi N, Sullender M, Hegde M, Vaimberg EW, Donovan KF, Smith I, Tothova Z, Wilen C, Orchard R, Virgin HW, Listgarten J, Root DE. Nat Biotechnol. 2016 Jan 18. doi: 10.1038/nbt.3437. PubMed 26780180.
Backbone
  Vector backbone: lentiGuide-Puro
  Backbone manufacturer: Zhang Lab (Addgene plasmid # 52963)
  Vector type: Mammalian Expression, Lentiviral, CRISPR
  Selectable markers: Puromycin
Growth in bacteria
  Bacterial resistance: Ampicillin, 100 μg/mL
  Growth temperature: 37°C
  Growth strain: DH5alpha
  Copy number: High Copy
Gene/Insert
  Gene/Insert name: EIF2AK4 (alt names: EIF2AK4; NM_001013703.3)
  gRNA/shRNA sequence: ACTGGCCAAGAAACACTGTG
  Species: H. sapiens (human)
  Entrez Gene: EIF2AK4 (a.k.a. GCN2, PVOD2)
  Promoter: hU6
  Cloning method: Unknown
  Sequencing primers: 5′ U6-F; 3′ pS2-R
Terms and licenses: Academic/Nonprofit Terms; Industry Terms: Not Available to Industry
Depositor comments: The gRNA was designed to target the following Genbank reference sequence(s): NM_001013703.3. Note that this plasmid does NOT contain Cas9. It should be used in conjunction with lentiCas9-Blast (Addgene #52962) or otherwise with cell lines already expressing Cas9. Browse the full kinome gRNA library at http://www.addgene.org/pooled-library/broadgpp-human-kinome/ or visit http://www.broadinstitute.org/rnai/public/ for detailed protocols and information.
How to cite: EIF2AK4 gRNA (BRDN0001146469) was a gift from John Doench & David Root (Addgene plasmid # 75876 ; http://n2t.net/addgene:75876 ; RRID:Addgene_75876)
