[The description below was written by a language model from this plasmid's Addgene catalogue record and pLannotate feature annotations shown in this document.]
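Description:
EIF2AK4 gRNA (BRDN0001146469) is a third-generation lentiviral guide RNA plasmid built on the lentiGuide-Puro backbone and designed to target human EIF2AK4 (also known as GCN2 or PVOD2), with the guide chosen against the NM_001013703.3 reference transcript. It is propagated in E. coli as a high-copy plasmid through a ColE1/pUC-type origin with ampicillin selection from the β-lactamase gene. The backbone also carries an f1 origin, an SV40 origin and poly(A) signal, and remnants of lac and T7/T3 promoter elements.

The lentiviral transfer cassette begins with an RSV promoter fused to a truncated HIV-1 5' LTR, which makes genomic RNA production Tat-independent. This is followed by the Ψ packaging signal with a partial gag sequence and the Rev response element for Rev-dependent nuclear export. Downstream, a human U6 RNA polymerase III promoter drives the EIF2AK4-specific spacer joined to the Streptococcus pyogenes Cas9 guide RNA scaffold. A cPPT/CTS element, which aids nuclear import of the viral genome, comes next. An EF-1α core promoter with its intron A then expresses puromycin N-acetyltransferase for selection of transduced mammalian cells. A WPRE enhances transcript expression, and the cassette ends in a self-inactivating ΔU3 3' LTR.

The plasmid does not encode Cas9, so it must be paired with a separate Cas9 vector or used in cells that already express the nuclease. It belongs to a human kinome guide collection associated with work on optimized sgRNA design, and it is suited to CRISPR knockout of EIF2AK4 by lentiviral delivery.
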