Features (pLannotate 1.2.2; 29 found; start..end, strand, type, name):
     14..80      +  CDS            small t antigen (fragment): SV40 (simian virus 40) small t antigen
    106..317     +  promoter       EF-1α core promoter: core promoter for human elongation factor EF-1α
    318..1256    +  intron         EF-1α intron A: intron upstream of the start codon of human EF-1α
   1278..1877    +  CDS            PuroR (fragment): puromycin N-acetyltransferase; pac from Streptomyces; confers resistance to puromycin
   1893..2481    +  misc_feature   WPRE: woodchuck hepatitis virus posttranscriptional regulatory element
   2532..2551    +  misc_feature   cPPT/CTS (fragment): central polypurine tract and central termination sequence of HIV-1
   2553..2786    +  LTR            3' LTR (ΔU3): self-inactivating 3' long terminal repeat (LTR) from HIV-1
   2864..2985    +  polyA_signal   SV40 poly(A) signal: SV40 polyadenylation signal
   3025..3160    +  rep_origin     SV40 ori: SV40 origin of replication
   3181..3199    -  promoter       T7 promoter: promoter for bacteriophage T7 RNA polymerase
   3207..3362    +  CDS            lacZα (fragment): LacZα fragment of β-galactosidase; lacZ fragment
   3367..3795    +  rep_origin     f1 ori (sequence partly withheld): f1 bacteriophage origin of replication; arrow indicates direction of (+) strand synthesis
   3848..3952    +  promoter       AmpR promoter: bla
   3953..4813    +  CDS            AmpR: β-lactamase; bla; confers resistance to ampicillin, carbenicillin, and related antibiotics
   4984..5572    +  rep_origin     ori: high-copy-number ColE1/pMB1/pBR322/pUC origin of replication
   5755..5847    +  CDS            lacI (fragment): lac repressor; lacI; The lac repressor binds to the lac operator to inhibit transcription in E. coli. This inhibition can be relieved by adding lactose or isopropyl-β-D-thiogalactopyranoside (IPTG).
   5860..5881    +  protein_bind   CAP binding site: CAP binding activates transcription in the presence of cAMP. E. coli catabolite activator protein
   5896..5926    +  promoter       lac promoter: promoter for the E. coli lac operon
   5934..5950    +  protein_bind   lac operator: The lac repressor binds to the lac operator to inhibit transcription in E. coli. This inhibition can be relieved by adding lactose or isopropyl-β-D-thiogalactopyranoside (IPTG). lac repressor encoded by lacI
   5995..6013    +  promoter       T3 promoter: promoter for bacteriophage T3 RNA polymerase
   6041..6267    +  promoter       RSV promoter: Rous sarcoma virus enhancer/promoter
   6268..6448    +  LTR            5' LTR (truncated): truncated 5' long terminal repeat (LTR) from HIV-1
   6495..6620    +  misc_feature   HIV-1 Ψ: packaging signal of human immunodeficiency virus type 1
   6604..6967    +  CDS            HIV-1 gag (fragment): gag protein from human immunodeficiency virus 1; gag
   7113..7346    +  misc_feature   RRE: The Rev response element (RRE) of HIV-1 allows for Rev-dependent mRNA export from the nucleus to the cytoplasm.
   7723..7749    +  CDS            Rev (fragment): human immunodeficiency virus 1 (HIV-1) Rev protein; rev; enhances nuclear export of unspliced and incompletely spliced viral mRNAs
   7753..7993    +  promoter       U6 promoter: RNA polymerase III promoter for human U6 snRNA
   8023..8098    +  misc_RNA       gRNA scaffold: guide RNA scaffold for the Streptococcus pyogenes CRISPR/Cas9 system
   8154..8271    +  misc_feature   cPPT/CTS: central polypurine tract and central termination sequence of HIV-1
>Addgene plasmid #75876 | EIF2AK4 gRNA (BRDN0001146469) | addgene full sequence | sequence record 184740 | Addgene Assembled Sequence
CCCGGGTGCAAAGATGGATAAAGTTTTAAACAGAGAGGAATCTTTGCAGCTAATGGACCTTCTAGGTCTT
GAAAGGAGTGGGAATTGGCTCCGGTGCCCGTCAGTGGGCAGAGCGCACATCGCCCACAGTCCCCGAGAAG
TTGGGGGGAGGGGTCGGCAATTGATCCGGTGCCTAGAGAAGGTGGCGCGGGGTAAACTGGGAAAGTGATG
TCGTGTACTGGCTCCGCCTTTTTCCCGAGGGTGGGGGAGAACCGTATATAAGTGCAGTAGTCGCCGTGAA
CGTTCTTTTTCGCAACGGGTTTGCCGCCAGAACACAGGTAAGTGCCGTGTGTGGTTCCCGCGGGCCTGGC
CTCTTTACGGGTTATGGCCCTTGCGTGCCTTGAATTACTTCCACCTGGCTGCAGTACGTGATTCTTGATC
CCGAGCTTCGGGTTGGAAGTGGGTGGGAGAGTTCGAGGCCTTGCGCTTAAGGAGCCCCTTCGCCTCGTGC
TTGAGTTGAGGCCTGGCCTGGGCGCTGGGGCCGCCGCGTGCGAATCTGGTGGCACCTTCGCGCCTGTCTC
GCTGCTTTCGATAAGTCTCTAGCCATTTAAAATTTTTGATGACCTGCTGCGACGCTTTTTTTCTGGCAAG
ATAGTCTTGTAAATGCGGGCCAAGATCTGCACACTGGTATTTCGGTTTTTGGGGCCGCGGGCGGCGACGG
GGCCCGTGCGTCCCAGCGCACATGTTCGGCGAGGCGGGGCCTGCGAGCGCGGCCACCGAGAATCGGACGG
GGGTAGTCTCAAGCTGGCCGGCCTGCTCTGGTGCCTGGCCTCGCGCCGCCGTGTATCGCCCCGCCCTGGG
CGGCAAGGCTGGCCCGGTCGGCACCAGTTGCGTGAGCGGAAAGATGGCCGCTTCCCGGCCCTGCTGCAGG
GAGCTCAAAATGGAGGACGCGGCGCTCGGGAGAGCGGGCGGGTGAGTCACCCACACAAAGGAAAAGGGCC
TTTCCGTCCTCAGCCGTCGCTTCATGTGACTCCACGGAGTACCGGGCGCCGTCCAGGCACCTCGATTAGT
TCTCGAGCTTTTGGAGTACGTCGTCTTTAGGTTGGGGGGAGGGGTTTTATGCGATGGAGTTTCCCCACAC
TGAGTGGGTGGAGACTGAAGTTAGGCCAGCTTGGCACTTGATGTAATTCTCCTTGGAATTTGCCCTTTTT
GAGTTTGGATCTTGGTTCATTCTCAAGCCTCAGACAGTGGTTCAAAGTTTTTTTCTTCCATTTCAGGTGT
CGTGACGTACGGCCACCATGACCGAGTACAAGCCCACGGTGCGCCTCGCCACCCGCGACGACGTCCCCAG
GGCCGTACGCACCCTCGCCGCCGCGTTCGCCGACTACCCCGCCACGCGCCACACCGTCGATCCGGACCGC
CACATCGAGCGGGTCACCGAGCTGCAAGAACTCTTCCTCACGCGCGTCGGGCTCGACATCGGCAAGGTGT
GGGTCGCGGACGACGGCGCCGCCGTGGCGGTCTGGACCACGCCGGAGAGCGTCGAAGCGGGGGCGGTGTT
CGCCGAGATCGGCCCGCGCATGGCCGAGTTGAGCGGTTCCCGGCTGGCCGCGCAGCAACAGATGGAAGGC
CTCCTGGCGCCGCACCGGCCCAAGGAGCCCGCGTGGTTCCTGGCCACCGTCGGAGTCTCGCCCGACCACC
AGGGCAAGGGTCTGGGCAGCGCCGTCGTGCTCCCCGGAGTGGAGGCGGCCGAGCGCGCCGGGGTGCCCGC
CTTCCTGGAGACCTCCGCGCCCCGCAACCTCCCCTTCTACGAGCGGCTCGGCTTCACCGTCACCGCCGAC
GTCGAGGTGCCCGAAGGACCGCGCACCTGGTGCATGACCCGCAAGCCCGGTGCCTGAACGCGTTAAGTCG
ACAATCAACCTCTGGATTACAAAATTTGTGAAAGATTGACTGGTATTCTTAACTATGTTGCTCCTTTTAC
GCTATGTGGATACGCTGCTTTAATGCCTTTGTATCATGCTATTGCTTCCCGTATGGCTTTCATTTTCTCC
TCCTTGTATAAATCCTGGTTGCTGTCTCTTTATGAGGAGTTGTGGCCCGTTGTCAGGCAACGTGGCGTGG
TGTGCACTGTGTTTGCTGACGCAACCCCCACTGGTTGGGGCATTGCCACCACCTGTCAGCTCCTTTCCGG
GACTTTCGCTTTCCCCCTCCCTATTGCCACGGCGGAACTCATCGCCGCCTGCCTTGCCCGCTGCTGGACA
GGGGCTCGGCTGTTGGGCACTGACAATTCCGTGGTGTTGTCGGGGAAATCATCGTCCTTTCCTTGGCTGC
TCGCCTGTGTTGCCACCTGGATTCTGCGCGGGACGTCCTTCTGCTACGTCCCTTCGGCCCTCAATCCAGC
GGACCTTCCTTCCCGCGGCCTGCTGCCGGCTCTGCGGCCTCTTCCGCGTCTTCGCCTTCGCCCTCAGACG
AGTCGGATCTCCCTTTGGGCCGCCTCCCCGCGTCGACTTTAAGACCAATGACTTACAAGGCAGCTGTAGA
TCTTAGCCACTTTTTAAAAGAAAAGGGGGGACTGGAAGGGCTAATTCACTCCCAACGAAGACAAGATCTG
CTTTTTGCTTGTACTGGGTCTCTCTGGTTAGACCAGATCTGAGCCTGGGAGCTCTCTGGCTAACTAGGGA
ACCCACTGCTTAAGCCTCAATAAAGCTTGCCTTGAGTGCTTCAAGTAGTGTGTGCCCGTCTGTTGTGTGA
CTCTGGTAACTAGAGATCCCTCAGACCCTTTTAGTCAGTGTGGAAAATCTCTAGCAGTACGTATAGTAGT
TCATGTCATCTTATTATTCAGTATTTATAACTTGCAAAGAAATGAATATCAGAGAGTGAGAGGAACTTGT
TTATTGCAGCTTATAATGGTTACAAATAAAGCAATAGCATCACAAATTTCACAAATAAAGCATTTTTTTC
ACTGCATTCTAGTTGTGGTTTGTCCAAACTCATCAATGTATCTTATCATGTCTGGCTCTAGCTATCCCGC
CCCTAACTCCGCCCATCCCGCCCCTAACTCCGCCCAGTTCCGCCCATTCTCCGCCCCATGGCTGACTAAT
TTTTTTTATTTATGCAGAGGCCGAGGCCGCCTCGGCCTCTGAGCTATTCCAGAAGTAGTGAGGAGGCTTT
TTTGGAGGCCTAGGGACGTACCCAATTCGCCCTATAGTGAGTCGTATTACGCGCGCTCACTGGCCGTCGT
TTTACAACGTCGTGACTGGGAAAACCCTGGCGTTACCCAACTTAATCGCCTTGCAGCACATCCCCCTTTC
GCCAGCTGGCGTAATAGCGAAGAGGCCCGCACCGATCGCCCTTCCCAACAGTTGCGCAGCCTGAATGGCG
AATGGG
[124 nt withheld, positions 3367-3490]
C
[91 nt withheld, positions 3492-3582]
A
[49 nt withheld, positions 3584-3632]
CCTTTGACGTTGGAGTCCACGTTCTTT
[37 nt withheld, positions 3660-3696]
ACCCTATCTCGGTCTATTCTTTTGATTTATAAGGGATTTTGCCGATTTCGGCCTATTGGTTAAAAAATGA
GCTGATTTAACAAAAATTTAACGCGAATTTTAACAAAATATTAACGCTTACAATTTAGGTGGCACTTTTC
GGGGAAATGTGCGCGGAACCCCTATTTGTTTATTTTTCTAAATACATTCAAATATGTATCCGCTCATGAG
ACAATAACCCTGATAAATGCTTCAATAATATTGAAAAAGGAAGAGTATGAGTATTCAACATTTCCGTGTC
GCCCTTATTCCCTTTTTTGCGGCATTTTGCCTTCCTGTTTTTGCTCACCCAGAAACGCTGGTGAAAGTAA
AAGATGCTGAAGATCAGTTGGGTGCACGAGTGGGTTACATCGAACTGGATCTCAACAGCGGTAAGATCCT
TGAGAGTTTTCGCCCCGAAGAACGTTTTCCAATGATGAGCACTTTTAAAGTTCTGCTATGTGGCGCGGTA
TTATCCCGTATTGACGCCGGGCAAGAGCAACTCGGTCGCCGCATACACTATTCTCAGAATGACTTGGTTG
AGTACTCACCAGTCACAGAAAAGCATCTTACGGATGGCATGACAGTAAGAGAATTATGCAGTGCTGCCAT
AACCATGAGTGATAACACTGCGGCCAACTTACTTCTGACAACGATCGGAGGACCGAAGGAGCTAACCGCT
TTTTTGCACAACATGGGGGATCATGTAACTCGCCTTGATCGTTGGGAACCGGAGCTGAATGAAGCCATAC
CAAACGACGAGCGTGACACCACGATGCCTGTAGCAATGGCAACAACGTTGCGCAAACTATTAACTGGCGA
ACTACTTACTCTAGCTTCCCGGCAACAATTAATAGACTGGATGGAGGCGGATAAAGTTGCAGGACCACTT
CTGCGCTCGGCCCTTCCGGCTGGCTGGTTTATTGCTGATAAATCTGGAGCCGGTGAGCGTGGGTCTCGCG
GTATCATTGCAGCACTGGGGCCAGATGGTAAGCCCTCCCGTATCGTAGTTATCTACACGACGGGGAGTCA
GGCAACTATGGATGAACGAAATAGACAGATCGCTGAGATAGGTGCCTCACTGATTAAGCATTGGTAACTG
TCAGACCAAGTTTACTCATATATACTTTAGATTGATTTAAAACTTCATTTTTAATTTAAAAGGATCTAGG
TGAAGATCCTTTTTGATAATCTCATGACCAAAATCCCTTAACGTGAGTTTTCGTTCCACTGAGCGTCAGA
CCCCGTAGAAAAGATCAAAGGATCTTCTTGAGATCCTTTTTTTCTGCGCGTAATCTGCTGCTTGCAAACA
AAAAAACCACCGCTACCAGCGGTGGTTTGTTTGCCGGATCAAGAGCTACCAACTCTTTTTCCGAAGGTAA
CTGGCTTCAGCAGAGCGCAGATACCAAATACTGTTCTTCTAGTGTAGCCGTAGTTAGGCCACCACTTCAA
GAACTCTGTAGCACCGCCTACATACCTCGCTCTGCTAATCCTGTTACCAGTGGCTGCTGCCAGTGGCGAT
AAGTCGTGTCTTACCGGGTTGGACTCAAGACGATAGTTACCGGATAAGGCGCAGCGGTCGGGCTGAACGG
GGGGTTCGTGCACACAGCCCAGCTTGGAGCGAACGACCTACACCGAACTGAGATACCTACAGCGTGAGCT
ATGAGAAAGCGCCACGCTTCCCGAAGGGAGAAAGGCGGACAGGTATCCGGTAAGCGGCAGGGTCGGAACA
GGAGAGCGCACGAGGGAGCTTCCAGGGGGAAACGCCTGGTATCTTTATAGTCCTGTCGGGTTTCGCCACC
TCTGACTTGAGCGTCGATTTTTGTGATGCTCGTCAGGGGGGCGGAGCCTATGGAAAAACGCCAGCAACGC
GGCCTTTTTACGGTTCCTGGCCTTTTGCTGGCCTTTTGCTCACATGTTCTTTCCTGCGTTATCCCCTGAT
TCTGTGGATAACCGTATTACCGCCTTTGAGTGAGCTGATACCGCTCGCCGCAGCCGAACGACCGAGCGCA
GCGAGTCAGTGAGCGAGGAAGCGGAAGAGCGCCCAATACGCAAACCGCCTCTCCCCGCGCGTTGGCCGAT
TCATTAATGCAGCTGGCACGACAGGTTTCCCGACTGGAAAGCGGGCAGTGAGCGCAACGCAATTAATGTG
AGTTAGCTCACTCATTAGGCACCCCAGGCTTTACACTTTATGCTTCCGGCTCGTATGTTGTGTGGAATTG
TGAGCGGATAACAATTTCACACAGGAAACAGCTATGACCATGATTACGCCAAGCGCGCAATTAACCCTCA
CTAAAGGGAACAAAAGCTGGAGCTGCAAGCTTAATGTAGTCTTATGCAATACTCTTGTAGTCTTGCAACA
TGGTAACGATGAGTTAGCAACATGCCTTACAAGGAGAGAAAAAGCACCGTGCATGCCGATTGGTGGAAGT
AAGGTGGTACGATCGTGCCTTATTAGGAAGGCAACAGACGGGTCTGACATGGATTGGACGAACCACTGAA
TTGCCGCATTGCAGAGATATTGTATTTAAGTGCCTAGCTCGATACATAAACGGGTCTCTCTGGTTAGACC
AGATCTGAGCCTGGGAGCTCTCTGGCTAACTAGGGAACCCACTGCTTAAGCCTCAATAAAGCTTGCCTTG
AGTGCTTCAAGTAGTGTGTGCCCGTCTGTTGTGTGACTCTGGTAACTAGAGATCCCTCAGACCCTTTTAG
TCAGTGTGGAAAATCTCTAGCAGTGGCGCCCGAACAGGGACTTGAAAGCGAAAGGGAAACCAGAGGAGCT
CTCTCGACGCAGGACTCGGCTTGCTGAAGCGCGCACGGCAAGAGGCGAGGGGCGGCGACTGGTGAGTACG
CCAAAAATTTTGACTAGCGGAGGCTAGAAGGAGAGAGATGGGTGCGAGAGCGTCAGTATTAAGCGGGGGA
GAATTAGATCGCGATGGGAAAAAATTCGGTTAAGGCCAGGGGGAAAGAAAAAATATAAATTAAAACATAT
AGTATGGGCAAGCAGGGAGCTAGAACGATTCGCAGTTAATCCTGGCCTGTTAGAAACATCAGAAGGCTGT
AGACAAATACTGGGACAGCTACAACCATCCCTTCAGACAGGATCAGAAGAACTTAGATCATTATATAATA
CAGTAGCAACCCTCTATTGTGTGCATCAAAGGATAGAGATAAAAGACACCAAGGAAGCTTTAGACAAGAT
AGAGGAAGAGCAAAACAAAAGTAAGACCACCGCACAGCAAGCGGCCGCTGATCTTCAGACCTGGAGGAGG
AGATATGAGGGACAATTGGAGAAGTGAATTATATAAATATAAAGTAGTAAAAATTGAACCATTAGGAGTA
GCACCCACCAAGGCAAAGAGAAGAGTGGTGCAGAGAGAAAAAAGAGCAGTGGGAATAGGAGCTTTGTTCC
TTGGGTTCTTGGGAGCAGCAGGAAGCACTATGGGCGCAGCGTCAATGACGCTGACGGTACAGGCCAGACA
ATTATTGTCTGGTATAGTGCAGCAGCAGAACAATTTGCTGAGGGCTATTGAGGCGCAACAGCATCTGTTG
CAACTCACAGTCTGGGGCATCAAGCAGCTCCAGGCAAGAATCCTGGCTGTGGAAAGATACCTAAAGGATC
AACAGCTCCTGGGGATTTGGGGTTGCTCTGGAAAACTCATTTGCACCACTGCTGTGCCTTGGAATGCTAG
TTGGAGTAATAAATCTCTGGAACAGATTTGGAATCACACGACCTGGATGGAGTGGGACAGAGAAATTAAC
AATTACACAAGCTTAATACACTCCTTAATTGAAGAATCGCAAAACCAGCAAGAAAAGAATGAACAAGAAT
TATTGGAATTAGATAAATGGGCAAGTTTGTGGAATTGGTTTAACATAACAAATTGGCTGTGGTATATAAA
ATTATTCATAATGATAGTAGGAGGCTTGGTAGGTTTAAGAATAGTTTTTGCTGTACTTTCTATAGTGAAT
AGAGTTAGGCAGGGATATTCACCATTATCGTTTCAGACCCACCTCCCAACCCCGAGGGGACCCAGAGAGG
GCCTATTTCCCATGATTCCTTCATATTTGCATATACGATACAAGGCTGTTAGAGAGATAATTAGAATTAA
TTTGACTGTAAACACAAAGATATTAGTACAAAATACGTGACGTAGAAAGTAATAATTTCTTGGGTAGTTT
GCAGTTTTAAAATTATGTTTTAAAATGGACTATCATATGCTTACCGTAACTTGAAAGTATTTCGATTTCT
TGGCTTTATATATCTTGTGGAAAGGACGAAACACCGACTGGCCAAGAAACACTGTGGTTTTAGAGCTAGA
AATAGCAAGTTAAAATAAGGCTAGTCCGTTATCAACTTGAAAAAGTGGCACCGAGTCGGTGCTTTTTTAA
GCTTGGCGTAACTAGATCTTGAGACAAATGGCAGTATTCATCCACAATTTTAAAAGAAAAGGGGGGATTG
GGGGGTACAGTGCAGGGGAAAGAATAGTAGACATAATAGCAACAGACATACAAACTAAAGAATTACAAAA
ACAAATTACAAAAATTCAAAATTTTCGGGTTTATTACAGGGACAGCAGAGATCCACTTTGGCGCCGGCTC
GAGGGGG
