>Addgene plasmid #75876 | EIF2AK4 gRNA (BRDN0001146469) | depositor partial sequence | sequence record 143336 | Target Sequence
ACTGGCCAAGAAACACTGTG
