>Addgene plasmid #75876 | EIF2AK4 gRNA (BRDN0001146469) | addgene partial sequence | sequence record 184739 | hU6-F
TAGAAAGTAATAATTTCTTGGGTAGTTTGCAGTTTTAAAATTATGTTTTAAAATGGACTATCATATGCTT
ACCGTAACTTGAAAGTATTTCGATTTCTTGGCTTTATATATCTTGTGGAAAGGACGAAACACCGACTGGC
CAAGAAACACTGTGGTTTTAGAGCTAGAAATAGCAAGTTAAAATAAGGCTAGTCCGTTATCAACTTGAAA
AAGTGGCACCGAGTCGGTGCTTTTTTAAGCTTGGCGTAACTAGATCTTGAGACAAATGGCAGTATTCATC
CACAATTTTAAAAGAAAAGGGGGGATTGGGGGGTACAGTGCAGGGGAAAGAATAGTAGACATAATAGCAA
CAGACATACAAACTAAAGAATTACAAAAACAAATTACAAAAATTCAAAATTTTCGGGTTTATTACAGGGA
CAGCAGAGATCCACTTTGGCGCCGGCTCGAGGGGGCCCGGGTGCAAAGATGGATAAAGTTTTAAACAGAG
AGGAATCTTTGCAGCTAATGGACCTTCTAGGTCTTGAAAGGAGTGGGAATTGGCTCCGGTGCCCGTCAGT
GGGCAGAGCG
